Addgene plasmid #112709: pGEX-2T-GST-RNMT
Purpose: Expresses N-terminally GST-tagged human RNMT in bacterial cells
Depositing lab: Daniel Schoenberg. Depositing organization: Ohio State University. Publication: RNA guanine-7 methyltransferase catalyzes the methylation of cytoplasmically recapped RNAs. Trotman JB, Giltmier AJ, Mukherjee C, Schoenberg DR. Nucleic Acids Res. 2017 Oct 13;45(18):10726-10739. doi: 10.1093/nar/gkx801. PubMed 28981715.
Backbone
  Vector backbone: pGEX-2T
  Backbone manufacturer: GE Healthcare
  Backbone size w/o insert (bp): 4948
  Total vector size (bp): 6377
  Vector type: Bacterial Expression
Growth in bacteria
  Bacterial resistance: Ampicillin, 100 μg/mL
  Growth temperature: 37°C
  Growth strain: DH5alpha
  Growth instructions: Grow in BL21(DE3) cells for protein overexpression
  Copy number: Unknown
Gene/Insert
  Gene/Insert name: RNMT (alt names: RNA guanine-7 methyltransferase; Cap methyltransferase)
  Species: H. sapiens (human)
  Insert size (bp): 1430
  Entrez Gene: RNMT (a.k.a. CMT1, CMT1c, MET, Met, N7-MTase, RG7MT1, cm1p, hCMT1, hMet)
  Tag / fusion protein: GST (N terminal on backbone); thrombin cleavage site
  Cloning method: Restriction Enzyme; 5′ cloning site EcoRI (not destroyed); 3′ cloning site EcoRI (destroyed during cloning)
  Sequencing primers: 5′ pGEX-F (CCCATCCTGACTTCATGTTGTATGACGC); 3′ pGEX-R (CGCTACGTGACTGGGTCATGG)
Resource information
  A portion of this plasmid was derived from a plasmid made by: Source of RNMT sequence: pET16b-His-RNMT from Stuart Shuman, Sloan Kettering
Terms and licenses: Academic/Nonprofit Terms; Industry Terms: Not Available to Industry
How to cite: pGEX-2T-GST-RNMT was a gift from Daniel Schoenberg (Addgene plasmid # 112709 ; http://n2t.net/addgene:112709 ; RRID:Addgene_112709)
