[The description below was written by a language model from this plasmid's Addgene catalogue record and pLannotate feature annotations shown in this document.]
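Description:
pGEX-2T-GST-RNMT is a bacterial expression plasmid built on the commercial pGEX-2T backbone for producing human RNA guanine-7 methyltransferase (RNMT, the mRNA cap methyltransferase) as an N-terminal glutathione S-transferase fusion in E. coli. The plasmid is about 6.4 kb and is maintained through a ColE1/pMB1-type origin of replication, with selection by ampicillin through the β-lactamase (AmpR) gene and its own promoter. Short fragments of rop and the pBR322 bom region, a lac promoter/lacZα segment and a small piece of an E. coli gene are also annotated; these are backbone remnants rather than functional parts of the expression design.

The expression cassette begins with the strong hybrid tac promoter followed by a lac operator, and the plasmid carries its own lacI gene, so transcription is held off by lac repressor and switched on with IPTG. Downstream lies the Schistosoma japonicum GST coding sequence, followed after a short linker by the roughly 1.4 kb human RNMT open reading frame. The record lists a thrombin cleavage site between the two, which allows the GST moiety to be removed after purification. The insert was placed at the EcoRI site of the backbone, with the 5′ site preserved and the 3′ site destroyed, and the RNMT sequence was derived from an earlier His-tagged pET16b construct.

The GST tag allows affinity capture of the fusion on glutathione resin, so the plasmid is suited to producing recombinant RNMT for biochemical work. The associated publication concerns N7 methylation of cytoplasmically recapped RNAs. The record indicates propagation in a standard cloning strain and a BL21(DE3) host for protein overexpression.
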