Features (pLannotate 1.2.2; 17 found; start..end, strand, type, name):
      1..29      +  promoter       tac promoter: strong E. coli promoter; hybrid between the trp and lac UV5 promoters
     37..53      +  protein_bind   lac operator: The lac repressor binds to the lac operator to inhibit transcription in E. coli. This inhibition can be relieved by adding lactose or isopropyl-β-D-thiogalactopyranoside (IPTG). lac repressor encoded by lacI
     76..729     +  CDS            GST26_SCHJA: Experimental evidence at protein level: Swiss-Prot protein existence level 1. GST isoenzymes appear to play a central role in the parasite detoxification system. Other functions are also suspected including a role in increasing the solubility of haematin in the parasite gut. From Schistosoma japonicum (Blood fluke).
    766..2190    +  CDS            RNMT: MCES_HUMAN - Also known as KIAA0398. Experimental evidence at protein level: Swiss-Prot protein existence level 1. Catalytic subunit of the mRNA-capping methyltransferase RNMT:RAMAC complex that methylates the N7 position of the added guanosine to the 5'-cap structure of mRNAs (PubMed:9790902, PubMed:9705270, PubMed:10347220, PubMed:11114884, PubMed:22099306, PubMed:27422871). Binds RNA containing 5'-terminal GpppC (PubMed:11114884). From Homo sapiens (Human).
   2218..2257    +  CDS            rop (fragment): Rop protein, which maintains plasmids at low copy number; rop
   2359..2399    +  misc_feature   bom (fragment): basis of mobility region from pBR322
   2504..2608    +  promoter       AmpR promoter: bla
   2609..3469    +  CDS            AmpR: β-lactamase; bla; confers resistance to ampicillin, carbenicillin, and related antibiotics
   3640..4228    +  rep_origin     ori: high-copy-number ColE1/pMB1/pBR322/pUC origin of replication
   4414..4465    -  misc_feature   bom (fragment): basis of mobility region from pBR322
   4472..4549    +  promoter       lacI promoter: lacI
   4550..5632    +  CDS            lacI: lac repressor; lacI; The lac repressor binds to the lac operator to inhibit transcription in E. coli. This inhibition can be relieved by adding lactose or isopropyl-β-D-thiogalactopyranoside (IPTG).
   5645..5666    +  protein_bind   CAP binding site: CAP binding activates transcription in the presence of cAMP. E. coli catabolite activator protein
   5681..5711    +  promoter       lac promoter: promoter for the E. coli lac operon
   5719..5735    +  protein_bind   lac operator: The lac repressor binds to the lac operator to inhibit transcription in E. coli. This inhibition can be relieved by adding lactose or isopropyl-β-D-thiogalactopyranoside (IPTG). lac repressor encoded by lacI
   5755..5928    +  CDS            lacZα: LacZα fragment of β-galactosidase; lacZ fragment
   6192..6308    -  CDS            yciV (fragment): RNAAM_ECOLI - Also known as trpH From Escherichia coli (strain K12).
>Addgene plasmid #112709 | pGEX-2T-GST-RNMT | addgene full sequence | sequence record 217041 | Addgene NGS Result
TTGACAATTAATCATCGGCTCGTATAATGTGTGGAATTGTGAGCGGATAACAATTTCACACAGGAAACAG
TATTCATGTCCCCTATACTAGGTTATTGGAAAATTAAGGGCCTTGTGCAACCCACTCGACTTCTTTTGGA
ATATCTTGAAGAAAAATATGAAGAGCATTTGTATGAGCGCGATGAAGGTGATAAATGGCGAAACAAAAAG
TTTGAATTGGGTTTGGAGTTTCCCAATCTTCCTTATTATATTGATGGTGATGTTAAATTAACACAGTCTA
TGGCCATCATACGTTATATAGCTGACAAGCACAACATGTTGGGTGGTTGTCCAAAAGAGCGTGCAGAGAT
TTCAATGCTTGAAGGAGCGGTTTTGGATATTAGATACGGTGTTTCGAGAATTGCATATAGTAAAGACTTT
GAAACTCTCAAAGTTGATTTTCTTAGCAAGCTACCTGAAATGCTGAAAATGTTCGAAGATCGTTTATGTC
ATAAAACATATTTAAATGGTGATCATGTAACCCATCCTGACTTCATGTTGTATGACGCTCTTGATGTTGT
TTTATACATGGACCCAATGTGCCTGGATGCGTTCCCAAAATTAGTTTGTTTTAAAAAACGTATTGAAGCT
ATCCCACAAATTGATAAGTACTTGAAATCCAGCAAGTATATAGCATGGCCTTTGCAGGGCTGGCAAGCCA
CGTTTGGTGGTGGCGACCATCCTCCAAAATCGGATCTGGTTCCGCGTGGATCCCCGGGAATTCATGCAAA
TTCTGCAAAAGCAGAAGAATATGAAAAGATGTCTCTTGAACAGGCAAAAGCGTCAGTGAATTCTGAAACA
GAGTCTTCATTCAATATTAATGAAAACACAACAGCTTCTGGGACTGGGCTTTCTGAAAAGACTTCTGTCT
GTAGGCAAGTAGACATAGCAAGAAAGAGAAAAGAGTTTGAAGATGATCTTGTAAAGGAAAGTTCTAGTTG
TGGGAAAGACACTCCATCCAAGAAGAGAAAACTTGATCCTGAAATTGTCCCAGAGGAAAAAGATTGTGGT
GATGCTGAAGGCAATTCAAAGAAAAGAAAAAGAGAAACTGAGGATGTTCCAAAAGATAAATCTTCTACTG
GAGATGGCACTCAAAATAAGAGAAAAATAGCACTTGAGGATGTTCCTGAAAAGCAGAAAAATCTGGAAGA
AGGACACAGCTCAACAGTGGCTGCCCATTACAATGAACTTCAGGAAGTTGGTTTGGAGAAGCGTAGTCAA
AGTCGTATTTTTTACCTAAGAAACTTTAATAATTGGATGAAAAGTGTTCTCATTGGAGAATTTTTGGAAA
AGGTACGACAGAAGAAAAAACGTGATATCACTGTTTTGGACCTGGGATGTGGTAAAGGTGGAGATTTGCT
GAAATGGAAAAAAGGAAGAATTAACAAGCTAGTTTGTACTGATATTGCCGATGTTTCTGTCAAACAGTGT
CAGCAGCGGTATGAGGACATGAAAAATCGTCGTGATAGTGAATATATTTTCAGTGCAGAATTTATAACTG
CTGACAGCTCAAAGGAACTTCTGATTGACAAATTTCGTGACCCACAAATGTGTTTTGACATCTGCAGTTG
TCAGTTTGTCTGTCATTACTCATTTGAGTCTTATGAGCAGGCTGACATGATGCTGAGAAATGCGTGTGAG
AGACTTAGCCCTGGGGGCTATTTTATTGGTACTACTCCCAATAGCTTTGAATTGATAAGACGCCTTGAAG
CTTCAGAAACAGAATCATTTGGAAATGAAATATATACTGTGAAATTTCAGAAGAAAGGAGATTATCCTTT
ATTTGGCTGCAAATATGACTTCAACTTGGAAGGTGTTGTGGATGTTCCTGAATTCTTGGTCTATTTTCCA
TTGCTAAATGAAATGGCAAAGAAGTACAATATGAAACTAGTCTACAAAAAAACATTTCTGGAATTCTACG
AAGAAAAGATTAAGAACAATGAAAATAAAATGCTCTTAAAACGAATGCAGGCCTTGGAGCCATATCCTGC
AAATGAGAGTTCTAAACTTGTCTCTGAGAAGGTGGATGACTATGAACATGCAGCAAAGTACATGAAGAAC
AGTCAAGTAAGGTTACCTTTGGGAACCTTAAGTAAATCAGAATGGGAAGCTACAAGTATTTACTTGGTGT
TTGCCTTTGAGAAACAGCAGTGAAATTCATCGTGACTGACTGACGATCTGCCTCGCGCGTTTCGGTGATG
ACGGTGAAAACCTCTGACACATGCAGCTCCCGGAGACGGTCACAGCTTGTCTGTAAGCGGATGCCGGGAG
CAGACAAGCCCGTCAGGGCGCGTCAGCGGGTGTTGGCGGGTGTCGGGGCGCAGCCATGACCCAGTCACGT
AGCGATAGCGGAGTGTATAATTCTTGAAGACGAAAGGGCCTCGTGATACGCCTATTTTTATAGGTTAATG
TCATGATAATAATGGTTTCTTAGACGTCAGGTGGCACTTTTCGGGGAAATGTGCGCGGAACCCCTATTTG
TTTATTTTTCTAAATACATTCAAATATGTATCCGCTCATGAGACAATAACCCTGATAAATGCTTCAATAA
TATTGAAAAAGGAAGAGTATGAGTATTCAACATTTCCGTGTCGCCCTTATTCCCTTTTTTGCGGCATTTT
GCCTTCCTGTTTTTGCTCACCCAGAAACGCTGGTGAAAGTAAAAGATGCTGAAGATCAGTTGGGTGCACG
AGTGGGTTACATCGAACTGGATCTCAACAGCGGTAAGATCCTTGAGAGTTTTCGCCCCGAAGAACGTTTT
CCAATGATGAGCACTTTTAAAGTTCTGCTATGTGGCGCGGTATTATCCCGTGTTGACGCCGGGCAAGAGC
AACTCGGTCGCCGCATACACTATTCTCAGAATGACTTGGTTGAGTACTCACCAGTCACAGAAAAGCATCT
TACGGATGGCATGACAGTAAGAGAATTATGCAGTGCTGCCATAACCATGAGTGATAACACTGCGGCCAAC
TTACTTCTGACAACGATCGGAGGACCGAAGGAGCTAACCGCTTTTTTGCACAACATGGGGGATCATGTAA
CTCGCCTTGATCGTTGGGAACCGGAGCTGAATGAAGCCATACCAAACGACGAGCGTGACACCACGATGCC
TGCAGCAATGGCAACAACGTTGCGCAAACTATTAACTGGCGAACTACTTACTCTAGCTTCCCGGCAACAA
TTAATAGACTGGATGGAGGCGGATAAAGTTGCAGGACCACTTCTGCGCTCGGCCCTTCCGGCTGGCTGGT
TTATTGCTGATAAATCTGGAGCCGGTGAGCGTGGGTCTCGCGGTATCATTGCAGCACTGGGGCCAGATGG
TAAGCCCTCCCGTATCGTAGTTATCTACACGACGGGGAGTCAGGCAACTATGGATGAACGAAATAGACAG
ATCGCTGAGATAGGTGCCTCACTGATTAAGCATTGGTAACTGTCAGACCAAGTTTACTCATATATACTTT
AGATTGATTTAAAACTTCATTTTTAATTTAAAAGGATCTAGGTGAAGATCCTTTTTGATAATCTCATGAC
CAAAATCCCTTAACGTGAGTTTTCGTTCCACTGAGCGTCAGACCCCGTAGAAAAGATCAAAGGATCTTCT
TGAGATCCTTTTTTTCTGCGCGTAATCTGCTGCTTGCAAACAAAAAAACCACCGCTACCAGCGGTGGTTT
GTTTGCCGGATCAAGAGCTACCAACTCTTTTTCCGAAGGTAACTGGCTTCAGCAGAGCGCAGATACCAAA
TACTGTCCTTCTAGTGTAGCCGTAGTTAGGCCACCACTTCAAGAACTCTGTAGCACCGCCTACATACCTC
GCTCTGCTAATCCTGTTACCAGTGGCTGCTGCCAGTGGCGATAAGTCGTGTCTTACCGGGTTGGACTCAA
GACGATAGTTACCGGATAAGGCGCAGCGGTCGGGCTGAACGGGGGGTTCGTGCACACAGCCCAGCTTGGA
GCGAACGACCTACACCGAACTGAGATACCTACAGCGTGAGCTATGAGAAAGCGCCACGCTTCCCGAAGGG
AGAAAGGCGGACAGGTATCCGGTAAGCGGCAGGGTCGGAACAGGAGAGCGCACGAGGGAGCTTCCAGGGG
GAAACGCCTGGTATCTTTATAGTCCTGTCGGGTTTCGCCACCTCTGACTTGAGCGTCGATTTTTGTGATG
CTCGTCAGGGGGGCGGAGCCTATGGAAAAACGCCAGCAACGCGGCCTTTTTACGGTTCCTGGCCTTTTGC
TGGCCTTTTGCTCACATGTTCTTTCCTGCGTTATCCCCTGATTCTGTGGATAACCGTATTACCGCCTTTG
AGTGAGCTGATACCGCTCGCCGCAGCCGAACGACCGAGCGCAGCGAGTCAGTGAGCGAGGAAGCGGAAGA
GCGCCTGATGCGGTATTTTCTCCTTACGCATCTGTGCGGTATTTCACACCGCATAAATTCCGACACCATC
GAATGGCGCAAAACCTTTCGCGGTATGGCATGATAGCGCCCGGAAGAGAGTCAATTCAGGGTGGTGAATG
TGAAACCAGTAACGTTATACGATGTCGCAGAGTATGCCGGTGTCTCTTATCAGACCGTTTCCCGCGTGGT
GAACCAGGCCAGCCACGTTTCTGCGAAAACGCGGGAAAAAGTGGAAGCGGCGATGGCGGAGCTGAATTAC
ATTCCCAACCGCGTGGCACAACAACTGGCGGGCAAACAGTCGTTGCTGATTGGCGTTGCCACCTCCAGTC
TGGCCCTGCACGCGCCGTCGCAAATTGTCGCGGCGATTAAATCTCGCGCCGATCAACTGGGTGCCAGCGT
GGTGGTGTCGATGGTAGAACGAAGCGGCGTCGAAGCCTGTAAAGCGGCGGTGCACAATCTTCTCGCGCAA
CGCGTCAGTGGGCTGATCATTAACTATCCGCTGGATGACCAGGATGCCATTGCTGTGGAAGCTGCCTGCA
CTAATGTTCCGGCGTTATTTCTTGATGTCTCTGACCAGACACCCATCAACAGTATTATTTTCTCCCATGA
AGACGGTACGCGACTGGGCGTGGAGCATCTGGTCGCATTGGGTCACCAGCAAATCGCGCTGTTAGCGGGC
CCATTAAGTTCTGTCTCGGCGCGTCTGCGTCTGGCTGGCTGGCATAAATATCTCACTCGCAATCAAATTC
AGCCGATAGCGGAACGGGAAGGCGACTGGAGTGCCATGTCCGGTTTTCAACAAACCATGCAAATGCTGAA
TGAGGGCATCGTTCCCACTGCGATGCTGGTTGCCAACGATCAGATGGCGCTGGGCGCAATGCGCGCCATT
ACCGAGTCCGGGCTGCGCGTTGGTGCGGATATCTCGGTAGTGGGATACGACGATACCGAAGACAGCTCAT
GTTATATCCCGCCGTTAACCACCATCAAACAGGATTTTCGCCTGCTGGGGCAAACCAGCGTGGACCGCTT
GCTGCAACTCTCTCAGGGCCAGGCGGTGAAGGGCAATCAGCTGTTGCCCGTCTCACTGGTGAAAAGAAAA
ACCACCCTGGCGCCCAATACGCAAACCGCCTCTCCCCGCGCGTTGGCCGATTCATTAATGCAGCTGGCAC
GACAGGTTTCCCGACTGGAAAGCGGGCAGTGAGCGCAACGCAATTAATGTAAGTTAGCTCACTCATTAGG
CACCCCAGGCTTTACACTTTATGCTTCCGGCTCGTATGTTGTGTGGAATTGTGAGCGGATAACAATTTCA
CACAGGAAACAGCTATGACCATGATTACGGATTCACTGGCCGTCGTTTTACAACGTCGTGACTGGGAAAA
CCCTGGCGTTACCCAACTTAATCGCCTTGCAGCACATCCCCCTTTCGCCAGCTGGCGTAATAGCGAAGAG
GCCCGCACCGATCGCCCTTCCCAACAGTTGCGCAGCCTGAATGGCGAATGGCGCTTTGCCTGGTTTCCGG
CACCAGAAGCGGTGCCGGAAAGCTGGCTGGAGTGCGATCTTCCTGAGGCCGATACTGTCGTCGTCCCCTC
AAACTGGCAGATGCACGGTTACGATGCGCCCATCTACACCAACGTGACCTATCCCATTACGGTCAATCCG
CCGTTTGTTCCCACGGAGAATCCGACGGGTTGTTACTCGCTCACATTTAATGTTGATGAAAGCTGGCTAC
AGGAAGGCCAGACGCGAATTATTTTTGATGGCGTTGGAATTAGCTTATCGACTGCACGGTGCACCAATGC
TTCTGGCGTCAGGCAGCCATCGGAAGCTGTGGTATGGCTGTGCAGGTCGTAAATCACTGCATAATTCGTG
TCGCTCAAGGCGCACTCCCGTTCTGGATAATGTTTTTTGCGCCGACATCATAACGGTTCTGGCAAATATT
CTGAAATGAGCTG
