>Addgene plasmid #112709 | pGEX-2T-GST-RNMT | depositor partial sequence | sequence record 212592 | Contains coding region
ATGTCCCCTATACTAGGTTATTGGAAAATTAAGGGCCTTGTGCAACCCACTCGACTTCTTTTGGAATATC
TTGAAGAAAAATATGAAGAGCATTTGTATGAGCGCGATGAAGGTGATAAATGGCGAAACAAAAAGTTTGA
ATTGGGTTTGGAGTTTCCCAATCTTCCTTATTATATTGATGGTGATGTTAAATTAACACAGTCTATGGCC
ATCATACGTTATATAGCTGACAAGCACAACATGTTGGGTGGTTGTCCAAAAGAGCGTGCAGAGATTTCAA
TGCTTGAAGGAGCGGTTTTGGATATTAGATACGGTGTTTCGAGAATTGCATATAGTAAAGACTTTGAAAC
TCTCAAAGTTGATTTTCTTAGCAAGCTACCTGAAATGCTGAAAATGTTCGAAGATCGTTTATGTCATAAA
ACATATTTAAATGGTGATCATGTAACCCATCCTGACTTCATGTTGTATGACGCTCTTGATGTTGTTTTAT
ACATGGACCCAATGTGCCTGGATGCGTTCCCAAAATTAGTTTGTTTTAAAAAACGTATTGAAGCTATCCC
ACAAATTGATAAGTACTTGAAATCCAGCAAGTATATAGCATGGCCTTTGCAGGGCTGGCAAGCCACGTTT
GGTGGTGGCGACCATCCTCCAAAATCGGATCTGGTTCCGCGTGGATCCCCGGGAATTCATGCAAATTCTG
CAAAAGCAGAAGAATATGAAAAGATGTCTCTTGAACAGGCAAAAGCGTCAGTGAATTCTGAAACAGAGTC
TTCATTCAATATTAATGAAAACACAACAGCTTCTGGGACTGGGCTTTCTGAAAAGACTTCTGTCTGTAGG
CAAGTAGACATAGCAAGAAAGAGAAAAGAGTTTGAAGATGATCTTGTAAAGGAAAGTTCTAGTTGTGGGA
AAGACACTCCATCCAAGAAGAGAAAACTTGATCCTGAAATTGTCCCAGAGGAAAAAGATTGTGGTGATGC
TGAAGGCAATTCAAAGAAAAGAAAAAGAGAAACTGAGGATGTTCCAAAAGATAAATCTTCTACTGGAGAT
GGCACTCAAAATAAGAGAAAAATAGCACTTGAGGATGTTCCTGAAAAGCAGAAAAATCTGGAAGAAGGAC
ACAGCTCAACAGTGGCTGCCCATTACAATGAACTTCAGGAAGTTGGTTTGGAGAAGCGTAGTCAAAGTCG
TATTTTTTACCTAAGAAACTTTAATAATTGGATGAAAAGTGTTCTCATTGGAGAATTTTTGGAAAAGGTA
CGACAGAAGAAAAAACGTGATATCACTGTTTTGGACCTGGGATGTGGTAAAGGTGGAGATTTGCTGAAAT
GGAAAAAAGGAAGAATTAACAAGCTAGTTTGTACTGATATTGCCGATGTTTCTGTCAAACAGTGTCAGCA
GCGGTATGAGGACATGAAAAATCGTCGTGATAGTGAATATATTTTCAGTGCAGAATTTATAACTGCTGAC
AGCTCAAAGGAACTTCTGATTGACAAATTTCGTGACCCACAAATGTGTTTTGACATCTGCAGTTGTCAGT
TTGTCTGTCATTACTCATTTGAGTCTTATGAGCAGGCTGACATGATGCTGAGAAATGCGTGTGAGAGACT
TAGCCCTGGGGGCTATTTTATTGGTACTACTCCCAATAGCTTTGAATTGATAAGACGCCTTGAAGCTTCA
GAAACAGAATCATTTGGAAATGAAATATATACTGTGAAATTTCAGAAGAAAGGAGATTATCCTTTATTTG
GCTGCAAATATGACTTCAACTTGGAAGGTGTTGTGGATGTTCCTGAATTCTTGGTCTATTTTCCATTGCT
AAATGAAATGGCAAAGAAGTACAATATGAAACTAGTCTACAAAAAAACATTTCTGGAATTCTACGAAGAA
AAGATTAAGAACAATGAAAATAAAATGCTCTTAAAACGAATGCAGGCCTTGGAGCCATATCCTGCAAATG
AGAGTTCTAAACTTGTCTCTGAGAAGGTGGATGACTATGAACATGCAGCAAAGTACATGAAGAACAGTCA
AGTAAGGTTACCTTTGGGAACCTTAAGTAAATCAGAATGGGAAGCTACAAGTATTTACTTGGTGTTTGCC
TTTGAGAAACAGCAGTGAAATTCATCGTGACTGA
